Addgene plasmid #55355: mCerulean-CD151-7
Purpose: Localization: Tetraspanin/Membrane, Excitation: 433, Emission: 475
Depositing lab: Michael Davidson. Depositing organization: Florida State University, Tallahassee.
Backbone
  Vector backbone: mCerulean
  Backbone size w/o insert (bp): 4750
  Vector type: Mammalian Expression
  Selectable markers: Neomycin (select with G418)
Growth in bacteria
  Bacterial resistance: Kanamycin, 50 μg/mL
  Growth temperature: 37°C
  Growth strain: DH5alpha
  Copy number: High Copy
Gene/Insert
  Gene/Insert name: CD151 (alt name: NM_001039490.1)
  Species: H. sapiens (human)
  Entrez Gene: CD151 (a.k.a. EBS7, GP27, MER2, PETA-3, RAPH, SFA1, TSPAN24)
  Promoter: CMV
  Tag / fusion protein: mCerulean (N terminal on backbone)
  Cloning method: Unknown
  Sequencing primers: 5′ CMV-F; 3′ SV40pA-R
Terms and licenses: Academic/Nonprofit Terms; Industry Terms: Not Available to Industry
Depositor comments: . Excitation = 433; Emission = 475
How to cite: mCerulean-CD151-7 was a gift from Michael Davidson (Addgene plasmid # 55355 ; http://n2t.net/addgene:55355 ; RRID:Addgene_55355)
