[The description below was written by a language model from this plasmid's Addgene catalogue record and pLannotate feature annotations shown in this document.]
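Description:
mCerulean-CD151-7 is a mammalian expression plasmid that produces human CD151 (also known as TSPAN24 or PETA-3), a tetraspanin membrane protein, fused at its N terminus to the cyan fluorescent protein mCerulean. The backbone is a C1-style fluorescent protein vector in which the fluorophore precedes the insert. The human cytomegalovirus immediate early enhancer and promoter drive a single reading frame consisting of mCerulean, a short linker gap (the "7" in the name probably refers to linker length, though the record does not say so) and the CD151 coding sequence. A remnant of the multiple cloning site and an SV40 polyadenylation signal follow. The short "large T antigen" hit between them is most likely just SV40 sequence flanking the polyadenylation region rather than a functional element.

In bacteria the plasmid is maintained at high copy from a ColE1/pUC-type origin, and an f1 origin is also present. A single Tn5 aminoglycoside phosphotransferase gene (NeoR/KanR) provides selection in both hosts. It is preceded by the bacterial bla promoter, which gives kanamycin resistance in E. coli, and by the SV40 enhancer/early promoter, which gives G418 resistance in mammalian cells. It ends with an HSV thymidine kinase polyadenylation signal. The small ble and bGH poly(A) fragments in the annotation look like partial matches, not working parts.

The stated purpose is localization. The fusion labels tetraspanin-containing membranes in cyan (excitation 433 nm, emission 475 nm) for fluorescence imaging of transfected cells. The G418 marker should also permit selection of stable lines.
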