Features (pLannotate 1.2.2; 16 found; start..end, strand, type, name):
      1..304     +  enhancer       CMV enhancer: human cytomegalovirus immediate early enhancer
    305..508     +  promoter       CMV promoter: human cytomegalovirus (CMV) immediate early promoter
    553..1269    +  CDS            mCerulean: mCerulean is a basic (constitutively fluorescent) cyan fluorescent protein published in 2005, derived from Aequorea victoria. It is reported to be a very rapidly-maturing monomer.
   1291..2049    +  CDS            CD151: CD151_HUMAN - Also known as TSPAN24. Experimental evidence at protein level: Swiss-Prot protein existence level 1. (Microbial infection) Plays a role in human papillomavirus 16/HPV-16 endocytosis upon binding to cell surface receptor. From Homo sapiens (Human).
   2053..2089    +  misc_feature   MCS (fragment): multiple cloning site
   2106..2190    +  CDS            large T antigen (fragment): large T antigen from SV40 (simian virus 40)
   2213..2334    +  polyA_signal   SV40 poly(A) signal: SV40 polyadenylation signal
   2368..2796    -  rep_origin     f1 ori (sequence partly withheld): f1 bacteriophage origin of replication; arrow indicates direction of (+) strand synthesis
   2823..2927    +  promoter       AmpR promoter: bla
   2929..3286    +  promoter       SV40 promoter: SV40 enhancer and early promoter
   3321..4115    +  CDS            NeoR/KanR: aminoglycoside phosphotransferase from Tn5; aph(3')-II (or nptII); confers resistance to neomycin, kanamycin, and G418 (Geneticin®)
   4136..4288    +  CDS            ble (fragment): BLE_KLEPN - Experimental evidence at protein level: Swiss-Prot protein existence level 1. Binding protein with a strong affinity to the bleomycin family of antibiotics. Binds to CL990; an antimitotic-antibiotic compound. From Klebsiella pneumoniae.
   4347..4394    +  polyA_signal   HSV TK poly(A) signal: herpes simplex virus thymidine kinase polyadenylation signal (Cole and Stacy, 1985)
   4485..4501    -  polyA_signal   bGH poly(A) signal (fragment): bovine growth hormone polyadenylation signal
   4723..5311    +  rep_origin     ori: high-copy-number ColE1/pMB1/pBR322/pUC origin of replication
   5426..5485    +  enhancer       CMV enhancer (fragment): human cytomegalovirus immediate early enhancer
>Addgene plasmid #55355 | mCerulean-CD151-7 | addgene full sequence | sequence record 198686 | Addgene NGS Result
CGTTACATAACTTACGGTAAATGGCCCGCCTGGCTGACCGCCCAACGACCCCCGCCCATTGACGTCAATA
ATGACGTATGTTCCCATAGTAACGCCAATAGGGACTTTCCATTGACGTCAATGGGTGGAGTATTTACGGT
AAACTGCCCACTTGGCAGTACATCAAGTGTATCATATGCCAAGTACGCCCCCTATTGACGTCAATGACGG
TAAATGGCCCGCCTGGCATTATGCCCAGTACATGACCTTATGGGACTTTCCTACTTGGCAGTACATCTAC
GTATTAGTCATCGCTATTACCATGGTGATGCGGTTTTGGCAGTACATCAATGGGCGTGGATAGCGGTTTG
ACTCACGGGGATTTCCAAGTCTCCACCCCATTGACGTCAATGGGAGTTTGTTTTGGCACCAAAATCAACG
GGACTTTCCAAAATGTCGTAACAACTCCGCCCCATTGACGCAAATGGGCGGTAGGCGTGTACGGTGGGAG
GTCTATATAAGCAGAGCTGGTTTAGTGAACCGTCAGATCCGCTAGCGCTACCGGTCGCCACCATGGTGAG
CAAGGGCGAGGAGCTGTTCACCGGGGTGGTGCCCATCCTGGTCGAGCTGGACGGCGACGTAAACGGCCAC
AAGTTCAGCGTGTCCGGCGAGGGCGAGGGCGATGCCACCTACGGCAAGCTGACCCTGAAGTTCATCTGCA
CCACCGGCAAGCTGCCCGTGCCCTGGCCCACCCTCGTGACCACCCTGACCTGGGGCGTGCAGTGCTTCGC
CCGCTACCCCGACCACATGAAGCAGCACGACTTCTTCAAGTCCGCCATGCCCGAAGGCTACGTCCAGGAG
CGCACCATCTTCTTCAAGGACGACGGCAACTACAAGACCCGCGCCGAGGTGAAGTTCGAGGGCGACACCC
TGGTGAACCGCATCGAGCTGAAGGGCATCGACTTCAAGGAGGACGGCAACATCCTGGGGCACAAGCTGGA
GTACAACGCCATCAGCGACAACGTCTATATCACCGCCGACAAGCAGAAGAACGGCATCAAGGCCAACTTC
AAGATCCGCCACAACATCGAGGACGGCAGCGTGCAGCTCGCCGACCACTACCAGCAGAACACCCCCATCG
GCGACGGCCCCGTGCTGCTGCCCGACAACCACTACCTGAGCACCCAGTCCAAGCTGAGCAAAGACCCCAA
CGAGAAGCGCGATCACATGGTCCTGCTGGAGTTCGTGACCGCCGCCGGGATCACTCTCGGCATGGACGAG
CTGTACAAGTCCGGACTCAGATCTGGCGGTATGGGTGAGTTCAACGAGAAGAAGACAACATGTGGCACCG
TTTGCCTCAAGTACCTGCTGTTTACCTACAATTGCTGCTTCTGGCTGGCTGGCCTGGCTGTCATGGCAGT
GGGCATCTGGACGCTGGCCCTCAAGAGTGACTACATCAGCCTGCTGGCCTCAGGCACCTACCTGGCCACA
GCCTACATCCTGGTGGTGGCGGGCACTGTCGTCATGGTGACTGGGGTCTTGGGCTGCTGCGCCACCTTCA
AGGAGCGTCGGAACCTGCTGCGCCTGTACTTCATCCTGCTCCTCATCATCTTTCTGCTGGAGATCATCGC
TGGTATCCTCGCCTACGCCTACTACCAGCAGCTGAACACGGAGCTCAAGGAGAACCTGAAGGACACCATG
ACCAAGCGCTACCACCAGCCGGGCCATGAGGCTGTGACCAGCGCTGTGGACCAGCTGCAGCAGGAGTTCC
ACTGCTGTGGCAGCAACAACTCACAGGACTGGCGAGACAGTGAGTGGATCCGCTCACAGGAGGCCGGTGG
CCGTGTGGTCCCAGACAGCTGCTGCAAGACGGTGGTGGCTCTTTGTGGACAGCGAGACCATGCCTCCAAC
ATCTACAAGGTGGAGGGCGGCTGCATCACCAAGTTGGAGACCTTCATCCAGGAGCACCTGAGGGTCATTG
GGGCTGTGGGGATCGGCATTGCCTGTGTGCAGGTCTTTGGCATGATCTTCACGTGCTGCCTGTACAGGAG
TCTCAAGCTGGAGCACTACTGAGAATTCTGCAGTCGACGGTACCGCGGGCCCGGGATCCACCGGATCTAG
ATAACTGATCATAATCAGCCATACCACATTTGTAGAGGTTTTACTTGCTTTAAAAAACCTCCCACACCTC
CCCCTGAACCTGAAACATAAAATGAATGCAATTGTTGTTGTTAACTTGTTTATTGCAGCTTATAATGGTT
ACAAATAAAGCAATAGCATCACAAATTTCACAAATAAAGCATTTTTTTCACTGCATTCTAGTTGTGGTTT
GTCCAAACTCATCAATGTATCTTAACGCGTAAATTGTAAGCGTTAATATTTTGTTAAAATTCGCGTTAAA
TTTTTGTTAAATCAGCTCATTTTTTAACCAATAGGCCGAAATCGGCAAAATCCCTTATAAATCAAAAGAA
TAGACCGAGATAGGGT
[37 nt withheld, positions 2467-2503]
AAAGAACGTGGACTCCAACGTCAAAGG
[49 nt withheld, positions 2531-2579]
T
[91 nt withheld, positions 2581-2671]
G
[124 nt withheld, positions 2673-2796]
CAGGTGGCACTTTTCGGGGAAATGTGCGCGGAACCCCTATTTGTTTATTTTTCTAAATACATTCAAATAT
GTATCCGCTCATGAGACAATAACCCTGATAAATGCTTCAATAATATTGAAAAAGGAAGAGTCCTGAGGCG
GAAAGAACCAGCTGTGGAATGTGTGTCAGTTAGGGTGTGGAAAGTCCCCAGGCTCCCCAGCAGGCAGAAG
TATGCAAAGCATGCATCTCAATTAGTCAGCAACCAGGTGTGGAAAGTCCCCAGGCTCCCCAGCAGGCAGA
AGTATGCAAAGCATGCATCTCAATTAGTCAGCAACCATAGTCCCGCCCCTAACTCCGCCCATCCCGCCCC
TAACTCCGCCCAGTTCCGCCCATTCTCCGCCCCATGGCTGACTAATTTTTTTTATTTATGCAGAGGCCGA
GGCCGCCTCGGCCTCTGAGCTATTCCAGAAGTAGTGAGGAGGCTTTTTTGGAGGCCTAGGCTTTTGCAAA
GATCGATCAAGAGACAGGATGAGGATCGTTTCGCATGATTGAACAAGATGGATTGCACGCAGGTTCTCCG
GCCGCTTGGGTGGAGAGGCTATTCGGCTATGACTGGGCACAACAGACAATCGGCTGCTCTGATGCCGCCG
TGTTCCGGCTGTCAGCGCAGGGGCGCCCGGTTCTTTTTGTCAAGACCGACCTGTCCGGTGCCCTGAATGA
ACTGCAAGACGAGGCAGCGCGGCTATCGTGGCTGGCCACGACGGGCGTTCCTTGCGCAGCTGTGCTCGAC
GTTGTCACTGAAGCGGGAAGGGACTGGCTGCTATTGGGCGAAGTGCCGGGGCAGGATCTCCTGTCATCTC
ACCTTGCTCCTGCCGAGAAAGTATCCATCATGGCTGATGCAATGCGGCGGCTGCATACGCTTGATCCGGC
TACCTGCCCATTCGACCACCAAGCGAAACATCGCATCGAGCGAGCACGTACTCGGATGGAAGCCGGTCTT
GTCGATCAGGATGATCTGGACGAAGAGCATCAGGGGCTCGCGCCAGCCGAACTGTTCGCCAGGCTCAAGG
CGAGCATGCCCGACGGCGAGGATCTCGTCGTGACCCATGGCGATGCCTGCTTGCCGAATATCATGGTGGA
AAATGGCCGCTTTTCTGGATTCATCGACTGTGGCCGGCTGGGTGTGGCGGACCGCTATCAGGACATAGCG
TTGGCTACCCGTGATATTGCTGAAGAGCTTGGCGGCGAATGGGCTGACCGCTTCCTCGTGCTTTACGGTA
TCGCCGCTCCCGATTCGCAGCGCATCGCCTTCTATCGCCTTCTTGACGAGTTCTTCTGAGCGGGACTCTG
GGGTTCGAAATGACCGACCAAGCGACGCCCAACCTGCCATCACGAGATTTCGATTCCACCGCCGCCTTCT
ATGAAAGGTTGGGCTTCGGAATCGTTTTCCGGGACGCCGGCTGGATGATCCTCCAGCGCGGGGATCTCAT
GCTGGAGTTCTTCGCCCACCCTAGGGGGAGGCTAACTGAAACACGGAAGGAGACAATACCGGAAGGAACC
CGCGCTATGACGGCAATAAAAAGACAGAATAAAACGCACGGTGTTGGGTCGTTTGTTCATAAACGCGGGG
TTCGGTCCCAGGGCTGGCACTCTGTCGATACCCCACCGAGACCCCATTGGGGCCAATACGCCCGCGTTTC
TTCCTTTTCCCCACCCCACCCCCCAAGTTCGGGTGAAGGCCCAGGGCTCGCAGCCAACGTCGGGGCGGCA
GGCCCTGCCATAGCCTCAGGTTACTCATATATACTTTAGATTGATTTAAAACTTCATTTTTAATTTAAAA
GGATCTAGGTGAAGATCCTTTTTGATAATCTCATGACCAAAATCCCTTAACGTGAGTTTTCGTTCCACTG
AGCGTCAGACCCCGTAGAAAAGATCAAAGGATCTTCTTGAGATCCTTTTTTTCTGCGCGTAATCTGCTGC
TTGCAAACAAAAAAACCACCGCTACCAGCGGTGGTTTGTTTGCCGGATCAAGAGCTACCAACTCTTTTTC
CGAAGGTAACTGGCTTCAGCAGAGCGCAGATACCAAATACTGTTCTTCTAGTGTAGCCGTAGTTAGGCCA
CCACTTCAAGAACTCTGTAGCACCGCCTACATACCTCGCTCTGCTAATCCTGTTACCAGTGGCTGCTGCC
AGTGGCGATAAGTCGTGTCTTACCGGGTTGGACTCAAGACGATAGTTACCGGATAAGGCGCAGCGGTCGG
GCTGAACGGGGGGTTCGTGCACACAGCCCAGCTTGGAGCGAACGACCTACACCGAACTGAGATACCTACA
GCGTGAGCTATGAGAAAGCGCCACGCTTCCCGAAGGGAGAAAGGCGGACAGGTATCCGGTAAGCGGCAGG
GTCGGAACAGGAGAGCGCACGAGGGAGCTTCCAGGGGGAAACGCCTGGTATCTTTATAGTCCTGTCGGGT
TTCGCCACCTCTGACTTGAGCGTCGATTTTTGTGATGCTCGTCAGGGGGGCGGAGCCTATGGAAAAACGC
CAGCAACGCGGCCTTTTTACGGTTCCTGGCCTTTTGCTGGCCTTTTGCTCACATGTTCTTTCCTGCGTTA
TCCCCTGATTCTGTGGATAACCGTATTACCGCCATGCATTAGTTATTAATAGTAATCAATTACGGGGTCA
TTAGTTCATAGCCCATATATGGAGTTCCG
