>Addgene plasmid #55355 | mCerulean-CD151-7 | depositor partial sequence | sequence record 85759 | insert sequence
TCAGATCCGCTAGCGCTACCGGTCGCCACCATGGTGAGCAAGGGCGAGGAGCTGTTCACCGGGGTGGTGC
CCATCCTGGTCGAGCTGGACGGCGACGTAAACGGCCACAAGTTCAGCGTGTCCGGCGAGGGCGAGGGCGA
TGCCACCTACGGCAAGCTGACCCTGAAGTTCATCTGCACCACCGGCAAGCTGCCCGTGCCCTGGCCCACC
CTCGTGACCACCCTGACCTGGGGCGTGCAGTGCTTCGCCCGCTACCCCGACCACATGAAGCAGCACGACT
TCTTCAAGTCCGCCATGCCCGAAGGCTACGTCCAGGAGCGCACCATCTTCTTCAAGGACGACGGCAACTA
CAAGACCCGCGCCGAGGTGAAGTTCGAGGGCGACACCCTGGTGAACCGCATCGAGCTGAAGGGCATCGAC
TTCAAGGAGGACGGCAACATCCTGGGGCACAAGCTGGAGTACAACGCCATCAGCGACAACGTCTATATCA
CCGCCGACAAGCAGAAGAACGGCATCAAGGCCAACTTCAAGATCCGCCACAACATCGAGGACGGCAGCGT
GCAGCTCGCCGACCACTACCAGCAGAACACCCCCATCGGCGACGGCCCCGTGCTGCTGCCCGACAACCAC
TACCTGAGCACCCAGTCCAAGCTGAGCAAAGACCCCAACGAGAAGCGCGATCACATGGTCCTGCTGGAGT
TCGTGACCGCCGCCGGGATCACTCTCGGCATGGACGAGCTGTACAAGTCCGGACTCAGATCTGGCGGTAT
GGGTGAGTTCAACGAGAAGAAGACAACATGTGGCACCGTTTGCCTCAAGTACCTGCTGTTTACCTACAAT
TGCTGCTTCTGGCTGGCTGGCCTGGCTGTCATGGCAGTGGGCATCTGGACGCTGGCCCTCAAGAGTGACT
ACATCAGCCTGCTGGCCTCAGGCACCTACCTGGCCACAGCCTACATCCTGGTGGTGGCGGGCACTGTCGT
CATGGTGACTGGGGTCTTGGGCTGCTGCGCCACCTTCAAGGAGCGTCGGAACCTGCTGCGCCTGTACTTC
ATCCTGCTCCTCATCATCTTTCTGCTGGAGATCATCGCTGGTATCCTCGCCTACGCCTACTACCAGCAGC
TGAACACGGAGCTCAAGGAGAACCTGAAGGACACCATGACCAAGCGCTACCACCAGCCGGGCCATGAGGC
TGTGACCAGCGCTGTGGACCAGCTGCAGCAGGAGTTCCACTGCTGTGGCAGCAACAACTCACAGGACTGG
CGAGACAGTGAGTGGATCCGCTCACAGGAGGCCGGTGGCCGTGTGGTCCCAGACAGCTGCTGCAAGACGG
TGGTGGCTCTTTGTGGACAGCGAGACCATGCCTCCAACATCTACAAGGTGGAGGGCGGCTGCATCACCAA
GTTGGAGACCTTCATCCAGGAGCACCTGAGGGTCATTGGGGCTGTGGGGATCGGCATTGCCTGTGTGCAG
GTCTTTGGCATGATCTTCACGTGCTGCCTGTACAGGAGTCTCAAGCTGGAGCACTACTGAGAATTCTGCA
GTCGACGGTACCGCGGGCCCGGGATCCACCGGATCTAGATAACTGATCATAATCAGCC
